>Addgene plasmid #188004 | GBH-R-cmlc2GFP.1 | addgene full sequence | sequence record 381042 | Addgene NGS Result
CGGGTTTCGCCACCTCTGACTTGAGCGTCGATTTTTGTGATGCTCGTCAGGGGGGCGGAGCCTATGGAAA
AACGCCAGCAACGCGGCCTTTTTACGGTTCCTGGCCTTTTGCTGGCCTTTTGCTCACATGTTCTTTCCTG
CGTTATCCCCTGATTCTGTGGATAACCGTATTACCGCCTTTGAGTGAGCTGATACCGCTCGCCGCAGCCG
AACGACCGAGCGCAGCGAGTCAGTGAGCGAGGAAGCGGAACAGATTTAAATGGTACCGAGCAGAGGTGTA
AAAAGTACTCAAAAATTTTACTCAAGTGAAAGTACAAGTACTTAGGGAAAATTTTACTCAATTAAAAGTA
AAAGTATCTGGCTAGAATCTTACTTGAGTAAAAGTAAAAAAGTACTCCATTAAAATTGTACTTGAGTATT
AAGGAAGTAAAAGTAAAAGCAAGAAAGAAAACTAGAGTGGTCTCCCTTTAGTGAGGGTCAATTGATGGGA
GGCGTTCGGGCCACAGCGGACACGCAGGTGCGCAACGCAATTAATGTGAGTTAGCTCACTCATTAGGCAC
CCCAGGCTTTACACTTTATGCTTCCGGCTCGTATGTTGTGTGGAATTGTGAGCGGATAACAATTTCACAC
AGGAAACAGCTATGACCATGATTACGCCAAGCGCGCAATTAACCCTCACTAAAGGGAACAAAAGCTGGAG
GACCTCGAGGGGGGGCCCGGTACCCAATTCGCCCTATAGTGAGTCGTATTACGCGCGCTCACTGGCCGTC
GTTTTACAACGTCGTGACTGGGAAAACCCTGGCGTTACCCAACTTAATCGCCTTGCAGCACATCCCCCTT
TCGCCAGCTGGCGTAATAGCGAAGAGGCCCGCACCGATCGCCCTTCCCAACAGTTGCGCAGCCTGAATGG
CGAATGGACCTGCCACACTTCCTTGCTAGACAATGGGCCCATAACTTTAAATAATGCCAATTATTTAAAG
TTACTATCATAACTTCGTATAGCATACATTATACGAAGTTATACCTAGGCTTACCACCCACTAGCGGTCA
GACTGCAGATTGCAGCACGAAACAGGAAGCTGACTCCACATGGTCACATGCTCACTGAAGTGTTGACTTC
CCTGACAGCTGTGCACTTTCTAAACCGGTTTTCTCATTCATTTACAGTTCAGCCGGAATTCACCCGGGTA
CCGGAAGGTGCCTCCTCCGAGGACGTCATCAAGGAGTTCATGCGCTTCAAGGTGCGCATGGAGGGCTCCG
TGAACGGCCACGAGTTCGAGATCGAGGGCGAGGGCGAGGGCCGCCCCTACGAGGGCACCCAGACCGCCAA
GCTGAAGGTGACCAAGGGCGGCCCCCTGCCCTTCGCCTGGGACATCCTGTCCCCTCAGTTCCAGTACGGC
TCCAAGGCCTACGTGAAGCACCCCGCCGACATCCCCGACTACTTGAAGCTGTCCTTCCCCGAGGGCTTCA
AGTGGGAGCGCGTGATGAACTTCGAGGACGGCGGCGTGGTGACCGTGACCCAGGACTCCTCCCTGCAGGA
CGGCGAGTTCATCTACAAGGTGAAGCTGCGCGGCACCAACTTCCCCTCCGACGGCCCCGTAATGCAGAAG
AAGACCATGGGCTGGGAGGCCTCCACCGAGCGGATGTACCCCGAGGACGGCGCCCTGAAGGGCGAGATCA
AGATGAGGCTGAAGCTGAAGGACGGCGGCCACTACGACGCCGAGGTCAAGACCACCTACATGGCCAAGAA
GCCCGTGCAGCTGCCCGGCGCCTACAAGACCGACATCAAGCTGGACATCACCTCCCACAACGAGGACTAC
ACCATCGTGGAACAGTACGAGCGCGCCGAGGGCCGCCACTCCACCGGAGCCTAAGACTAGTAATTAAGTC
TCAGCCACCGTTAACTGAACATGTCAAAACCTGTGGAGACTGTTGAGATTTGATGTTCTGAAAAGATAAA
GCCTATAAATAAAATGTTGCCCAAATTTCCTGCCTGATGTTTTTCTTTGTCTTTGCTACATGGCTTTGCT
GCTCGGATCGGCTCACTCTGTGTATGCCACGTTCACTTTGTACTCTCCTTCTCACGGTAGGTTTATTATT
TTTAGATGTGCAGTTAGTTTCTGTGAAATAACACACCACACACTGATATTGTCTGTGCATTGACTTGGTG
AGTGCACATTGTTTTTGATCTTGACATATTTATATTTGATTGATCAGGTGAACTGTGTGAATCTAAAGTG
CTCCATACAGATGTTCTGCATTGAAAATATTCTCATTTTATTAGTGGAAGTGAGTGTATGCCACATCCAA
TCAATTTCAGCAAACACCCCAGTATGATTTAATGCAAAAAAATGAAGGTATCAAACACGCATTACTACTT
TGCAGTTAAATATTTAACATTTATTCCAACACGAAAAAAAGCAGTAAATAACACTTTGACAAACACGTCA
GGACATCTTATTTTTGTCACCCTCACAGGCAATTTAGTATAATATATTATATATATATATATATCATATA
ATAATATTCAGTATAATATATATATATATATCATATTATAATATTCAGTATAATATAAAACACAAACACA
TATATGTATAATATAATATAACATTTTTATTTATTGAGATGCCTCTATGGACCGTGTTATAAGAAGTAAA
GATCAGGAGAAGTAAACATGAAGTGTAATTATGAATACTGATGTTAAATTAAGCTATGATGAGTTTTCAC
TGTTAATTTACCATCTCAATTAAATGTTGATGCCTCCATGACCAAGTTAAGCAGATGAGACTGAGGACAA
CTGTAGAAGACAAGATGTTCACTTTGCTGAATATAGCTGGCTTGACAGTTATCTATGACTCTATAAATAT
ATATATATTTTTTTTTTTATAAAATGATTTATTTATAACTATATATCCATTTCTCAGACAGGTGCTTCAT
ATCCCTCACTCCCGTAGCTGTCCATGCTGGATCTGTCCCCGTTGTTTTTAAAAAGCTAAATAAGTTATTA
ACATGACTGCATCCAGCGAGCCAAACCTGTCTGGTGTACAGCTACCAGAGAAGCTTGAGATCCTAGTCAC
CGGCGGCATTCATCCATCCTTTTCATCCCTCAAATCTCTCATTCACGTCCCCCTCCCCATCTGCACACTT
TATCTCATTTTCCACCCTGCTGGAATCTGAGCACTTGTGCAGTTATCAGGGCTCCTGTATTTAGGAGGCT
CTGGGTGTCCATGTAGGGGACGAACAGAAACACTGCAGACCTTTATAGAAGAACAAATGATAAGAGTCCT
CATACATAAAGACTCCATTAGAAACGTCAGTGACCCAGGAGCCCAGACCAACAGCAAAGCAGACAGTGAA
GGATCCACAGCCTGACTAACTCGACAAACCCCCCCAAACCTAAGGTGAGTTGATCTTTAAGCTTTTTACA
TTTTCAGCTCGCATATATCAATTCGCGCGCATTGTCACACTAGCACCCACTAGCGGTCAGACTGCAGATT
GCAGCACGAAACAGGAAGCTGACTCCACATGGTCACATGCTCACTGAAGTGTTGACTTCCCTGACAGCTG
TGCACTTTCTAAACCGGTTTTCTCATTCATTTACAGTTCAGCCGGAATTCCTCGAGACCATGAGCGGAGG
TGAGGAGCTGTTCGCCGGCATCGTGCCCGTGCTGATCGAGCTGGACGGCGACGTGCACGGCCACAAGTTC
AGCGTGCGCGGCGAGGGCGAGGGCGACGCCGACTACGGCAAGCTGGAGATCAAGTTCATCTGCACCACCG
GCAAGCTGCCCGTGCCCTGGCCCACCCTGGTGACCACCCTCTGCTACGGCATCCAGTGCTTCGCCCGCTA
CCCCGAGCACATGAAGATGAACGACTTCTTCAAGAGCGCCATGCCCGAGGGCTACATCCAGGAGCGCACC
ATCCAGTTCCAGGACGACGGCAAGTACAAGACCCGCGGCGAGGTGAAGTTCGAGGGCGACACCCTGGTGA
ACCGCATCGAGCTGAAGGGCAAGGACTTCAAGGAGGACGGCAACATCCTGGGCCACAAGCTGGAGTACAG
CTTCAACAGCCACAACGTGTACATCCGCCCCGACAAGGCCAACAACGGCCTGGAGGCTAACTTCAAGACC
CGCCACAACATCGAGGGCGGCGGCGTGCAGCTGGCCGACCACTACCAGACCAACGTGCCCCTGGGCGACG
GCCCCGTGCTGATCCCCATCAACCACTACCTGAGCACTCAGACCAAGATCAGCAAGGACCGCAACGAGGC
CCGCGACCACATGGTGCTCCTGGAGTCCTTCAGCGCCTGCTGCCACACCCACGGCATGGACGAGCTGTAT
AGGTAATAGATCTGTGCCTTCTAGTTGCCAGCCATCTGTTGTTTGCCCCTCCCCCGTGCCTTCCTTGACC
CTGGAAGGTGCCACTCCCACTGTCCTTTCCTAATAAAATGAGGAAATTGCATCGCATTGTCTGAGTAGGT
GTCATTCTATTCTGGGGGGTGGGGTGGGGCAGGACAGCAAGGGGGAGGATTGGGAAGACAATAGCAGGCA
TGCTGGGGATGCGGTGGGCTCTATGGCTTCTGAGGCGGAAAGAACCAAAGGGCGAATTAATTCATTGATG
AGTTTGGACAAACCACAACTAGAATGCAGTGAAAAAAATGCTTTATTTGTGAAATTTGTGATGCTATTGC
TTTATTTGTAACCATTATAAGCTGCAATAAACAAGTTAACAACAACAATTGCATTCATTTTATGTTTCAG
GTTCAGGGGGAGGTGTGGGAGGTTTTTTAAAGCAAGTAAAACCTCTACAAATGTGGTCATTGATGAGTTT
GGACAAACCACAACTAGAATGCAGTGAAAAAAATGCTTTATTTGTGAAATTTGTGATGCTATTGCTTTAT
TTGTAACCATTATAAGCTGCAATAAACAAGTTAACAACAACAATTGCATTCATTTTATGTTTCAGGTTCA
GGGGGAGGTGTGGGAGGTTTTTTAAAGCAAGTAAAACCTCTACAAATGTGGTCATTCAGATCAATTAACC
CTCACCCGGGCTAGCGATGCATGGGAGCTCAAGACGTCTGATAACTTCGTATAGCATACATTATACGAAG
TTATCTACCTAACTTTAAATAATGCCAATTATTTAAAGTTACTTCCGCGCCCGGGGAGCCCAAGGGCACG
CCCTGGCACCTGACGTACGTTGTCTAGCAAGGAAGTGAAGAGCTATCCGGATATATATGTATGTTATCAT
AACTGTACTGGCTATGTCAGGTGGTAATGACTGTAACGTTACGTTACTCGTTGTAGGCACGACATTGAAT
ATGCTCTTCTCCGCTGTGGCCCGAACGCCTCCCGCTAGCGATGGGATCTAATACGACTCACTATAGGGAG
ACCAAGGGAAAATAGAATGAAGTGATCTCCAAAAAATAAGTACTTTTTGACTGTAAATAAAATTGTAAGG
AGTAAAAAGTACTTTTTTTTCTAAAAAAATGTAATTAAGTAAAAGTAAAAGTATTGATTTTTAATTGTAC
TCAAGTAAAGTAAAAATCCCCAAAAATAATACTTAAGTACAGTAATCAAGTAAAATTACTCAAGTACTTT
ACACCTCTGGGATCCAGCTGCATCATGAACAATAAAACTGTCTGCTTACATAAACAGTAATACAAGGGGT
GTTATGAGCCATATTCAACGGGAAACGTCGAGGCCGCGATTAAATTCCAACATGGATGCTGATTTATATG
GGTATAAATGGGCTCGCGATAATGTCGGGCAATCAGGTGCGACAATCTATCGCTTGTATGGGAAGCCCGA
TGCGCCAGAGTTGTTTCTGAAACATGGCAAAGGTAGCGTTGCCAATGATGTTACAGATGAGATGGTCAGA
CTAAACTGGCTGACGGAATTTATGCCTCTTCCGACCATCAAGCATTTTATCCGTACTCCTGATGATGCAT
GGTTACTCACCACTGCGATCCCCGGAAAAACAGCATTCCAGGTATTAGAAGAATATCCTGATTCAGGTGA
AAATATTGTTGATGCGCTGGCAGTGTTCCTGCGCCGGTTGCATTCGATTCCTGTTTGTAATTGTCCTTTT
AACAGCGATCGCGTATTTCGTCTCGCTCAGGCGCAATCACGAATGAATAACGGTTTGGTTGATGCGAGTG
ATTTTGATGACGAGCGTAATGGCTGGCCTGTTGAACAAGTCTGGAAAGAAATGCATAAACTTTTGCCATT
CTCACCGGATTCAGTCGTCACTCATGGTGATTTCTCACTTGATAACCTTATTTTTGACGAGGGGAAATTA
ATAGGTTGTATTGATGTTGGACGAGTCGGAATCGCAGACCGATACCAGGATCTTGCCATCCTATGGAACT
GCCTCGGTGAGTTTTCTCCTTCATTACAGAAACGGCTTTTTCAAAAATATGGTATTGATAATCCTGATAT
GAATAAATTGCAGTTTCATTTGATGCTCGATGAGTTTTTCTAATCAGAATTGGTTAATTGGTTGTAACAC
TGGCAAAAAGGATCTAGGTGAAGATCCTTTTTGATAATCTCATGACCAAAATCCCTTAACGTGAGTTTTC
GTTCCACTGAGCGTCAGACCCCGTAGAAAAGATCAAAGGATCTTCTTGAGATCCTTTTTTTCTGCGCGTA
ATCTGCTGCTTGCAAACAAAAAAACCACCGCTACCAGCGGTGGTTTGTTTGCCGGATCAAGAGCTACCAA
CTCTTTTTCCGAAGGTAACTGGCTTCAGCAGAGCGCAGATACCAAATACTGTTCTTCTAGTGTAGCCGTA
GTTAGGCCACCACTTCAAGAACTCTGTAGCACCGCCTACATACCTCGCTCTGCTAATCCTGTTACCAGTG
GCTGCTGCCAGTGGCGATAAGTCGTGTCTTACCGGGTTGGACTCAAGACGATAGTTACCGGATAAGGCGC
AGCGGTCGGGCTGAACGGGGGGTTCGTGCACACAGCCCAGCTTGGAGCGAACGACCTACACCGAACTGAG
ATACCTACAGCGTGAGCTATGAGAAAGCGCCACGGTTCCCGAAGGGAGAAAGGCGGACAGGTATCCGGTA
AGCGGCAGGGTCGGAACAGGAGAGCGCACGAGGGAGCTTCCAGGGGGAAACGCCTGGTATCTTTATAGTC
CTGT
Features (pLannotate 1.2.2; 23 found; start..end, strand, type, name):
    457..475     -  promoter       T7 Φ3.8 promoter (fragment): weak promoter for bacteriophage T7 RNA polymerase
    532..553     +  protein_bind   CAP binding site: CAP binding activates transcription in the presence of cAMP. E. coli catabolite activator protein
    568..598     +  promoter       lac promoter: promoter for the E. coli lac operon
    606..622     +  protein_bind   lac operator: The lac repressor binds to the lac operator to inhibit transcription in E. coli. This inhibition can be relieved by adding lactose or isopropyl-β-D-thiogalactopyranoside (IPTG). lac repressor encoded by lacI
    667..685     +  promoter       T3 promoter: promoter for bacteriophage T3 RNA polymerase
    701..724     +  misc_feature   MCS (fragment): pBluescript multiple cloning site
    733..751     -  promoter       T7 promoter: promoter for bacteriophage T7 RNA polymerase
    759..914     +  CDS            lacZα (fragment): LacZα fragment of β-galactosidase; lacZ fragment
    989..1022    +  protein_bind   loxP: Cre-mediated recombination occurs in the 8-bp core sequence (GCATACAT). Cre recombinase
   1200..1874    +  CDS            mRFP1: monomeric derivative of DsRed (Campbell et al., 2002) mammalian codon-optimized
   2535..2551    -  promoter       LEU2 promoter (fragment): S. cerevisiae LEU2
   3630..4343    +  CDS            TagGFP2: TagGFP2 is a basic (constitutively fluorescent) green fluorescent protein published in 2008, derived from Aequorea macrodactyla. It is reported to be a very rapidly-maturing monomer with low acid sensitivity.
   4352..4576    +  polyA_signal   bGH poly(A) signal: bovine growth hormone polyadenylation signal
   4580..4597    +  promoter       SV40 promoter (fragment): SV40 enhancer and early promoter
   4646..4727    -  polyA_signal   SV40 poly(A) signal: SV40 polyadenylation signal
   4750..4817    -  CDS            large T antigen (fragment): large T antigen from SV40 (simian virus 40)
   4851..4932    -  polyA_signal   SV40 poly(A) signal: SV40 polyadenylation signal
   4955..5022    -  CDS            large T antigen (fragment): large T antigen from SV40 (simian virus 40)
   5081..5114    +  protein_bind   loxP: Cre-mediated recombination occurs in the 8-bp core sequence (GCATACAT). Cre recombinase
   5156..5189    -  protein_bind   attB: minimal attB site for the φC31 integrase (Groth et al., 2000) phage φC31 integrase
   5369..5387    +  promoter       T7 promoter: promoter for bacteriophage T7 RNA polymerase
   5674..6483    +  CDS            KanR: aminoglycoside phosphotransferase; aph(3')-Ia; confers resistance to kanamycin in bacteria or G418 (Geneticin®) in eukaryotes
   6626..70      +  rep_origin     ori (across the origin): high-copy-number ColE1/pMB1/pBR322/pUC origin of replication
