[The description below was written by a language model from this plasmid's Addgene catalogue record and pLannotate feature annotations shown in this document.]
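Description:
GBH-R-cmlc2GFP.1 is a zebrafish-optimised cloning vector for building donors that place a conditional gene-breaking cassette into an intron of a chosen gene by targeted integration. It is built on the pKTol2-SE backbone, replicates in E. coli from a high-copy ColE1/pUC-type origin and is selected with kanamycin (KanR, aph(3')-Ia). The sequenced record is 7,144 nt, in line with the stated backbone size of about 7.2 kb. As deposited it carries no targeting arms. According to the depositor, a 5' homology domain is cloned in using BfuAI and a 3' homology domain using BspQI, so the cassette ends up flanked by sequences matching the chosen locus. A lac promoter/operator with a lacZα fragment, along with T3 and T7 promoters, lies upstream of the cassette and appears to be left over from pBluescript-type cloning sequence.

The payload sits between two directly oriented loxP sites. It begins with an mRFP1 coding sequence that serves as a protein trap and has no promoter of its own. Its expression depends on the endogenous promoter of the targeted gene, so red fluorescence reports the trapped locus while the normal transcript is disrupted. Downstream is a secondary marker, a green fluorescent protein (annotated as TagGFP2) that the catalogue entry says is driven by the heart-specific cmlc2 promoter. It is followed by a bGH polyadenylation signal and allows carriers to be identified by green hearts. The cmlc2 promoter itself is not annotated in the feature table, and neither are any splice acceptor elements. Two reverse-strand SV40 poly(A) signals lie near the 3' loxP site, and a φC31 attB site sits just outside it. The loxP pair provides the conditional behaviour, since Cre recombinase can excise the cassette and should thereby revert the mutagenic insertion.
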