Addgene plasmid #188004: GBH-R-cmlc2GFP.1
Purpose: Cloning vector for conditional, intronic, targeted integration of a genebreak cassette optimized for zebrafish
Depositing lab: Karl Clark. Depositing organization: Mayo Foundation for Medical Education and Research.
Backbone
  Vector backbone: pKTol2-SE
  Backbone manufacturer: K.Clark
  Backbone size w/o insert (bp): 7200
  Vector type: Targetable insertional mutagen and reporter system
Growth in bacteria
  Bacterial resistance: Kanamycin, 50 μg/mL
  Growth temperature: 37°C
  Growth strain: DH5alpha
  Copy number: High Copy
Gene/Insert
  Gene/Insert name: Targeted mRFP protein trap; secondary marker cmlc2 GFP
  Species: D. rerio (zebrafish)
  Promoter: Endogenuous Promoter; cmlc2 promotor
  Cloning method: Restriction Enzyme; 5′ cloning site BfuaI (unknown if destroyed); 3′ cloning site BspQI (unknown if destroyed)
  Sequencing primers: 5′ SEQ-pk-F1: TGTATTACTGTTTATGTAAGCAGACA; 3′ SEQ-pk-R1: AGCGAGTCAGTGAGCGA
Terms and licenses: Academic/Nonprofit Terms; Industry Terms: Not Available to Industry
Depositor comments: This plasmid is designed to have homology domains cloned into the 5' end and 3' end. Bfuai is used to clone in the 5' homology domain, while BspQi is used to clone in the 3' homology domain.
How to cite: GBH-R-cmlc2GFP.1 was a gift from Karl Clark (Addgene plasmid # 188004 ; http://n2t.net/addgene:188004 ; RRID:Addgene_188004)
